Addgene plasmid #91124: pTRANS_250d
Purpose: (Empty Backbone) Transformation, Type: T-DNA, Plant Selection: PvUbi2:hpt II, Viral Replication: none
Depositing lab: Daniel Voytas. Depositing organization: University of Minnesota. Publication: A multi-purpose toolkit to enable advanced genome engineering in plants. Cermak T, Curtin SJ, Gil-Humanes J, Cegan R, Kono TJY, Konecna E, Belanto JJ, Starker CG, Mathre JW, Greenstein RL, Voytas DF. Plant Cell. 2017 May 18. pii: tpc.00922.2016. doi: 10.1105/tpc.16.00922. PubMed 28522548.
Backbone
  Vector backbone: pCAMBIA
  Vector type: Plant Expression
  Selectable markers: Hygromycin
Growth in bacteria
  Bacterial resistance: Kanamycin, 50 μg/mL
  Growth temperature: 37°C
  Growth strain: ccdB Survival
  Copy number: High Copy
Gene/Insert
  Gene/Insert name: None
Terms and licenses: Academic/Nonprofit Terms; Industry Terms: Not Available to Industry
Depositor comments: BsaI, Esp3I and SapI sites removed from the backbone
How to cite: pTRANS_250d was a gift from Daniel Voytas (Addgene plasmid # 91124 ; http://n2t.net/addgene:91124 ; RRID:Addgene_91124)
