[The description below was written by a language model from this plasmid's Addgene catalogue record and pLannotate feature annotations shown in this document.]
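Description:
pTRANS_250d is an empty T-DNA binary vector built on a pCAMBIA backbone, intended as a destination plasmid for Agrobacterium-mediated plant transformation within a modular plant genome-engineering toolkit. It carries no viral replicon elements, so it is the non-replicating, conventional T-DNA version of the series. The backbone has the usual pCAMBIA dual replication system. A high-copy ColE1/pBR322-type origin with the bom mobilisation region supports propagation in E. coli. The pVS1 oriV, together with RepA and the StaA stability protein, supports maintenance in Agrobacterium. Bacterial selection is by kanamycin through an aphA-3 aminoglycoside phosphotransferase gene. The depositor notes that BsaI, Esp3I and SapI sites were removed from the backbone, which presumably keeps these type IIS enzymes available for assembly cloning.

Between the nopaline-type left and right border repeats lie two modules. Next to the left border is the plant selection cassette, a hygromycin phosphotransferase gene terminated by the CaMV polyadenylation signal. The catalogue record says it is driven by the PvUbi2 promoter, but that promoter is not annotated in the feature table; an unannotated stretch upstream of the coding sequence may correspond to it. Towards the right border is a counter-selectable cloning cassette containing a chloramphenicol resistance gene and the ccdB gyrase toxin. This cassette is flanked by attR1 and attR2 sites and sits within remnants of the lac promoter/lacZα region. Because of ccdB, the empty vector must be grown in a ccdB-tolerant strain. Replacing the cassette with user-assembled expression units removes the toxin, allowing recombinants to be recovered in standard strains. The resulting plasmid delivers the payload and hygromycin marker into plant genomes.
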