Features (pLannotate 1.2.2; 25 found; start..end, strand, type, name):
    291..1085    -  CDS            KanR: aminoglycoside phosphotransferase; aphA-3; confers resistance to kanamycin
   1510..1534    +  misc_feature   LB T-DNA repeat: left border repeat from nopaline C58 T-DNA
   1612..1786    -  polyA_signal   CaMV poly(A) signal: cauliflower mosaic virus polyadenylation signal
   1827..2852    -  CDS            HygR: hygromycin B phosphotransferase confers resistance to hygromycin
   4720..4779    +  CDS            lacI (fragment): lac repressor; lacI; The lac repressor binds to the lac operator to inhibit transcription in E. coli. This inhibition can be relieved by adding lactose or isopropyl-β-D-thiogalactopyranoside (IPTG).
   4792..4813    +  protein_bind   CAP binding site: CAP binding activates transcription in the presence of cAMP. E. coli catabolite activator protein
   4828..4858    +  promoter       lac promoter: promoter for the E. coli lac operon
   4862..4884    +  protein_bind   lac operator (fragment): The lac repressor binds to the lac operator to inhibit transcription in E. coli. This inhibition can be relieved by adding lactose or isopropyl-β-D-thiogalactopyranoside (IPTG). lac repressor encoded by lacI
   4915..4940    +  misc_feature   MCS (fragment): pUC18/19 multiple cloning site
   4952..5076    +  protein_bind   attR1: mutant version of attR; recombination site for the Gateway® LR reaction LR Clonase™
   5101..5131    +  promoter       lac UV5 promoter: E. coli lac promoter with an "up" mutation
   5155..5184    +  promoter       cat promoter (fragment): promoter of the E. coli cat gene encoding chloramphenicol acetyltransferase
   5185..5865    +  CDS            CmR: chloramphenicol acetyltransferase confers resistance to chloramphenicol
   6022..6180    +  CDS            ccdA (fragment): CCDA_ECO57 - Also known as H, letA. Experimental evidence at protein level: Swiss-Prot protein existence level 1. Antitoxin component of a type II toxin-antitoxin (TA) system which inhibits the post-segregational killing (PSK) of plasmid-free cells, also referred to as a plasmid addiction system. Binds to and blocks the activity of CcdB; will also remove bound CcdB protein from the CcdB-GyrA complex by forming a CcdA-CcdB complex, a process termed rejuvenation. Functions as a transcriptional corepressor for the ccdAB operon, repression also requires CcdB (By similarity). From Escherichia coli
   6185..6490    +  CDS            ccdB: CcdB, a bacterial toxin that poisons DNA gyrase; ccdB; Plasmids containing the ccdB gene cannot be propagated in standard E. coli strains.
   6531..6655    -  protein_bind   attR2: mutant version of attR; recombination site for the Gateway® LR reaction LR Clonase™
   6674..6828    +  CDS            lacZα (fragment): LacZα fragment of β-galactosidase; lacZ fragment
   6894..6918    +  misc_feature   RB T-DNA repeat: right border repeat from nopaline C58 T-DNA
   7258..7659    +  CDS            Y4CG_SINFN (fragment): Protein inferred from homology: Swiss-Prot protein existence level 3. From Sinorhizobium fredii (strain NBRC 101917 / NGR234).
   8219..8848    +  CDS            pVS1 StaA: stability protein from the Pseudomonas plasmid pVS1 (Heeb et al., 2000)
   9277..10350   +  CDS            pVS1 RepA: replication protein from the Pseudomonas plasmid pVS1 (Heeb et al., 2000)
  10416..10610   +  rep_origin     pVS1 oriV: origin of replication for the Pseudomonas plasmid pVS1 (Heeb et al., 2000)
  10813..10852   +  CDS            rop (fragment): Rop protein, which maintains plasmids at low copy number; rop
  10954..11094   +  misc_feature   bom: basis of mobility region from pBR322
  11280..204     -  rep_origin     ori (across the origin): high-copy-number ColE1/pMB1/pBR322/pUC origin of replication
>Addgene plasmid #91124 | pTRANS_250d | addgene full sequence | sequence record 440270 | Addgene NGS Result
GTAGGCGGTGCTACAGAGTTCTTGAAGTGGTGGCCTAACTACGGCTACACTAGAAGGACAGTATTTGGTA
TCTGCGCTCTGCTGAAGCCAGTTACCTTCGGAAAAAGAGTTGGTAGCTCTTGATCCGGCAAACAAACCAC
CGCTGGTAGCGGTGGTTTTTTTGTTTGCAAGCAGCAGATTACGCGCAGAAAAAAAGGATCTCAAGAAGAT
CCTTTGATCTTTTCTACGGGGTCTGACGCTCAGTGGAACGAAAACTCACGTTAAGGGATTTTGGTCATGC
ATTCTAGGTACTAAAACAATTCATCCAGTAAAATATAATATTTTATTTTCTCCCAATCAGGCTTGATCCC
CAGTAAGTCAAAAAATAGCTCGACATACTGTTCTTCCCCGATATCCTCCCTGATCGACCGGACGCAGAAG
GCAATGTCATACCACTTGTCCGCCCTGCCGCTTCTCCCAAGATCAATAAAGCCACTTACTTTGCCATCTT
TCACAAAGATGTTGCTGTCTCCCAGGTCGCCGTGGGAAAAGACAAGTTCCTCTTCGGGCTTTTCCGTCTT
TAAAAAATCATACAGCTCGCGCGGATCTTTAAATGGAGTGTCTTCTTCCCAGTTTTCGCAATCCACATCG
GCCAGATCGTTATTCAGTAAGTAATCCAATTCGGCTAAGCGGCTGTCTAAGCTATTCGTATAGGGACAAT
CCGATATGTCGATGGAGTGAAAGAGCCTGATGCACTCCGCATACAGCTCGATAATCTTTTCAGGGCTTTG
TTCATCTTCATACTCTTCCGAGCAAAGGACGCCATCGGCCTCACTCATGAGCAGATTGCTCCAGCCATCA
TGCCGTTCAAAGTGCAGGACCTTTGGAACAGGCAGCTTTCCTTCCAGCCATAGCATCATGTCCTTTTCCC
GTTCCACATCATAGGTGGTCCCTTTATACCGGCTGTCCGTCATTTTTAAATATAGGTTTTCATTTTCTCC
CACCAGCTTATATACCTTAGCAGGAGACATTCCTTCCGTATCTTTTACGCAGCGGTATTTTTCGATCAGT
TTTTTCAATTCCGGTGATATTCTCATTTTAGCCATTTATTATTTCCTTCCTCTTTTCTACAGTATTTAAA
GATACCCCAAGAAGCTAATTATAACAAGACGAACTCCAATTCACTGTTCCTTGCATTCTAAAACCTTAAA
TACCAGAAAACAGCTTTTTCAAAGTTGTTTTCAAAGTTGGCGTATAACATAGTATCGACGGAGCCGATTT
TGAAACCGCGGTGATCACAGGCAGCAACGCTCTGTCATCGTTACAATCAACATGCTACCCTCCGCGAGAT
CATCCGTGTTTCAAACCCGGCAGCTTAGTTGCCGTTCTTCCGAATAGCATCGGTAACATGAGCAAAGTCT
GCCGCCTTACAACGGCTCTCCCGCTGACGCCGTCCCGGACTGATGGGCTGCCTGTATCGAGTGGTGATTT
TGTGCCGAGCTGCCGGTCGGGGAGCTGTTGGCTGGCTGGTGGCAGGATATATTGTGGTGTAAACAAATTG
ACGCTTAGACAACTTAATAACACATTGCGGACGTTTTTAATGTACTGAATTAACGCCGAATTAATTCGGG
GGATCTGGATTTTAGTACTGGATTTTGGTTTTAGGAATTAGAAATTTTATTGATAGAAGTATTTTACAAA
TACAAATACATACTAAGGGTTTCTTATATGCTCAACACATGAGCGAAACCCTATAGGAACCCTAATTCCC
TTATCTGGGAACTACTCACACATTATTATGGAGAAACTCGAGCTTGTCGATCGACAGATCCCGGTCGGCA
TCTACTCTATTTCTTTGCCCTCGGACGAGTGCTGGGGCGTCGGTTTCCACTATCGGCGAGTACTTCTACA
CAGCCATCGGTCCAGACGGCCGCGCTTCTGCGGGCGATTTGTGTACGCCCGACAGTCCCGGCTCCGGATC
GGACGATTGCGTCGCATCGACCCTGCGCCCAAGCTGCATCATCGAAATTGCCGTCAACCAAGCTCTGATA
GAGTTGGTCAAGACCAATGCGGAGCATATACGCCCGGAGTCGTGGCGATCCTGCAAGCTCCGGATGCCTC
CGCTCGAAGTAGCGCGTCTGCTGCTCCATACAAGCCAACCACGGCCTCCAGAAGAAGATGTTGGCGACCT
CGTATTGGGAATCCCCGAACATCGCCTCGCTCCAGTCAATGACCGCTGTTATGCGGCCATTGTCCGTCAG
GACATTGTTGGAGCCGAAATCCGCGTGCACGAGGTGCCGGACTTCGGGGCAGTCCTCGGCCCAAAGCATC
AGCTCATCGAGAGCCTGCGCGACGGACGCACTGACGGTGTCGTCCATCACAGTTTGCCAGTGATACACAT
GGGGATCAGCAATCGCGCATATGAAATCACGCCATGTAGTGTATTGACCGATTCCTTGCGGTCCGAATGG
GCCGAACCCGCTCGTCTGGCTAAGATCGGCCGCAGCGATCGCATCCATAGCCTCCGCGACCGGTTGTAGA
ACAGCGGGCAGTTCGGTTTCAGGCAGGTCTTGCAACGTGACACCCTGTGAACGGCGGGAGATGCAATAGG
TCAGGCTCTCGCTAAACTCCCCAATGTCAAGCACTTCCGGAATCGGGAGCGCGGCCGATGCAAAGTGCCG
ATAAACATAACGATCTTTGTAGAAACCATCGGCGCAGCTATTTACCCGCAGGACATATCCACGCCCTCCT
ACATCGAAGCTGAAAGCACGAGATTCTTCGCCCTCCGAGAGCTGCATCAGGTCGGACACGCTGTCGAACT
TTTCGATCAGAAACTTCTCGACAGACGTCGCGGTGAGTTCAGGCTTTTTCATAAGCTTCTGCAAAAGAGA
ACCAGACAACAGGGTAAGTGCCTAGCAGTAAACAAACAGAACTCATCACAAGCAAACAGCAACATCATAT
TCATACCAACAGGTCATGTGTGTTCATCACATCATTAGTACTAAGCATGCCATCATCCAAGTATATCAAA
GTAAGGGCAAAGAGCATGCATGATCATCAGGTGCACAAAAGAATCATCAAATTGTAGCAGTACATATCTT
CATCTATCATGCATATCTATCCATAACAGGACGATGCATGTTGACCAGGTAAAAGCTACAGGATCCTATA
GGAACAGCAGCGTATATATCTTCACCAATCTTAGCATCTTAATCATGTGGCACATGCAGTTTCAATTTAA
GCACATGAGCTAGTTGATTATGAGGTACCAGAGAATCATCAAACTGATGTAGCAGCATATATCCTCATCT
ATCATGCAATCTAATCTAATCTAACTAAACAGGAAAGGTGTGCTATTCAGTTAAAAGCTACCGCATCATA
TACAAACGGCAGCATAAGAAAAAGCATAATCATCTTAATCATGCAACAAACGCAGATTCATAATAAGCCC
AAGAGCTAGCTTGTGATGATCTTATTCTACTCTGATCTACAGCAATCAGATAACGACCTAACCTTGCACA
TGGCAACAAAACAATCGATCGGACGAATCAGTTGTTTGTTCCTAGCTAGCACCATCGAACCAGATAATAG
ATGCACGTACAGATCCCGAAAACGAACCCAAAAACAGGGCAGACCTAGCTGAACCTAGGCAGCGACCCAG
CAGATCGTGAGAACGATCTCATCTACGAACAGCCTAGAAGCAACCCCACGATTCCCGGACAAACGACCTA
AAATCCCCACAAATCACATGAGCATGACAGGATAAACAGCGGAACCGATCAGATCTACACGAAAACCCCA
CCTCCCAGCCACCCACGATCAGGAAACACGCGGATCTAGCATGATTTCGTCAACGCCTCAGCCTAGTTCC
TAGCCACAGACCAAGCAGAACCACCAAACCACGCCGAGCGAGGAGATGGGGCAAGAGGACGGGGGAGACG
ATCGCCGTACCTTGAAGCGGGGGAAGGATCGCCGAGGGTCGCGAGGAGAGCAATTTGGATTTGGAACCCG
GGGGTTGTGCGCTCCGAACGATGAGACGATGTGAGATTGTGGGAAGAGGCGCGGAGGGCCCTGTATTTAT
GGGCTGCGACGGGGGGAGGAGAGGTGGGGAGGGTTGGGGAAGGAATCCCCCACCCGTGCCGTGACGGTTC
CGGGCCGTGTGAGAGGAGCCCGCTCGTCTCCGCCACGCAATTTCCGCGATCGGAGCGGAGCTTTCGAGAG
GCGGCTGGATGGTTGGTGGCCGTTAGATTTGTAGACGCCGTTAACGCCTCGCCTCCACCGGGAAGAGTTT
TGAGCAGCCGCTTATGACAATGGCTTAACGACGTTAGACGGAGCGTTAGTGGCAGGCCATGATAGAATAG
ACGTATTGCAATGGGATTATAATTAAATAAATAAGAATATAATAAGATATGGCAAGTCGGCACTCATGAC
ATGGTCTTCGAAATGATAGTGCTCACTTTCTTAGCCGAGAAAGTTGACGCGACTGATTTAGAAGTTAAGA
TATTATTTCTCTCTTCTTTTCTTTCCTCGTCATATAAGGATGAAATAAACTTTAGAGATTGCCGGTAGTG
ATTTTGGATTTCGGCGATCAGGCTTGGTTTGCCGGTTTCGGACGGTGTGCCTTAGGCCACCCGCAGTGTA
TCTTGTAATGTTCAACCGATAAGCAAGGGTGGGGCTCAAGCAAGTAGTAAACAACTATGTCAAATGTCAC
CATGGTTATGGTCTTGTTTAGTTGGCTTCTTGGCCGATTCATTAATGCAGCTGGCACGACAGGTTTCCCG
ACTGGAAAGCGGGCAGTGAGCGCAACGCAATTAATGTGAGTTAGCTCACTCATTAGGCACCCCAGGCTTT
ACACTTTATGCTTCCGGCTCGTATGTTGTGTGGAATTGTGAGCGGATAACAATTTCACACAGGAAACAGC
TATGACATGATTACGAATTCGAGCTCGGTACCCGGGGATCAAAAGCAGGTGACAAGTTTGTACAAAAAAG
CTGAACGAGAAACGTAAAATGATATAAATATCAATATATTAAATTAGATTTTGCATAAAAAACAGACTAC
ATAATACTGTAAAACACAACATATCCAGTCACTATGGCGGCCGCATTAGGCACCCCAGGCTTTACACTTT
ATGCTTCCGGCTCGTATAATGTGTGGATTTTGAGTTAGGATCCGTCGAGATTTTCAGGAGCTAAGGAAGC
TAAAATGGAGAAAAAAATCACTGGATATACCACCGTTGATATATCCCAATGGCATCGTAAAGAACATTTT
GAGGCATTTCAGTCAGTCGCTCAATGTACCTATAACCAGACCGTTCAGCTGGATATTACGGCCTTTTTAA
AGACCGTAAAGAAAAATAAGCACAAGTTTTATCCGGCCTTTATTCACATTCTTGCCCGCCTGATGAATGC
TCATCCGGAATTCCGTATGGCAATGAAAGACGGTGAGCTGGTGATATGGGATAGTGTTCACCCTTGTTAC
ACCGTTTTCCATGAGCAAACTGAAACGTTTTCATCGCTCTGGAGTGAATACCACGACGATTTCCGGCAGT
TTCTACACATATATTCGCAAGATGTGGCGTGTTACGGTGAAAACCTGGCCTATTTCCCTAAAGGGTTTAT
TGAGAATATGTTTTTCGTCTCAGCCAATCCCTGGGTGAGTTTCACCAGTTTTGATTTAAACGTGGCCAAT
ATGGACAACTTCTTCGCCCCCGTTTTCACCATGGGCAAATATTATACGCAAGGCGACAAGGTGCTGATGC
CGCTGGCGATTCAGGTTCATCATGCCGTTTGTGATGGCTTCCATGTCGGCAGAATGCTTAATGAATTACA
ACAGTACTGCGATGAGTGGCAGGCGGGGCGTAATCTAGAGGATCCGGCTTACTAAAAGCCAGATAACAGT
ATGCGTATTTGCGCGCTGATTTTTGCGGTATAAGAATATATACTGATATGTATACCCGAAGTATGTCAAA
AAGAGGTATGCTATGAAGCAGCGTATTACAGTGACAGTTGACAGCGACAGCTATCAGTTGCTCAAGGCAT
ATATGATGTCAATATCTCCGGTCTGGTAAGCACAACCATGCAGAATGAAGCCCGTCGTCTGCGTGCCGAA
CGCTGGAAAGCGGAAAATCAGGAAGGGATGGCTGAGGTCGCCCGGTTTATTGAAATGAACGGCTCTTTTG
CTGACGAGAACAGGGGCTGGTGAAATGCAGTTTAAGGTTTACACCTATAAAAGAGAGAGCCGTTATCGTC
TGTTTGTGGATGTACAGAGTGATATTATTGACACGCCCGGGCGACGGATGGTGATCCCCCTGGCCAGTGC
ACGTCTGCTGTCAGATAAAGTCCCCCGTGAACTTTACCCGGTGGTGCATATCGGGGATGAAAGCTGGCGC
ATGATGACCACCGATATGGCCAGTGTGCCGGCCTCCGTTATCGGGGAAGAAGTGGCTGATCTCAGCCACC
GCGAAAATGACATCAAAAACGCCATTAACCTGATGTTCTGGGGAATATAAATGTCAGGCTCCCTTATACA
CAGCCAGTCTGCAGGTCGACCATAGTGACTGGATATGTTGTGTTTTACAGTATTATGTAGTCTGTTTTTT
ATGCAAAATCTAATTTAATATATTGATATTTATATCATTTTACGTTTCTCGTTCAGCTTTCTTGTACAAA
GTGGTCACCTGCAAAAAGTGTGGCACTGGCCGTCGTTTTACAACGTCGTGACTGGGAAAACCCTGGCGTT
ACCCAACTTAATCGCCTTGCAGCACATCCCCCTTTCGCCAGCTGGCGTAATAGCGAAGAGGCCCGCACCG
ATCGCCCTTCCCAACAGTTGCGCAGCCTGAATGGCGAATGCTAGAGCAGCTTGAGCTTGGATCAGATTGT
CGTTTCCCGCCTTCAGTTTAAACTATCAGTGTTTGACAGGATATATTGGCGGGTAAACCTAAGAGAAAAG
AGCGTTTATTAGAATAATCGGATATTTAAAAGGGCGTGAAAAGGTTTATCCGTTCGTCCATTTGTATGTG
CATGCCAACCACAGGGTTCCCCTCGGGATCAAAGTACTTTGATCCAACCCCTCCGCTGCTATAGTGCAGT
CGGCTTCTGACGTTCAGTGCAGCCGTCTTCTGAAAACGACATGTCGCACAAGTCCTAAGTTACGCGACAG
GCTGCCGCCCTGCCCTTTTCCTGGCGTTTTCTTGTCGCGTGTTTTAGTCGCATAAAGTAGAATACTTGCG
ACTAGAACCGGAGACATTACGCCATGAACAAGAGCGCCGCCGCTGGCCTGCTGGGCTATGCCCGCGTCAG
CACCGACGACCAGGACTTGACCAACCAACGGGCCGAACTGCACGCGGCCGGCTGCACCAAGCTGTTTTCC
GAGAAGATCACCGGCACCAGGCGCGACCGCCCGGAGCTGGCCAGGATGCTTGACCACCTACGCCCTGGCG
ACGTTGTGACAGTGACCAGGCTAGACCGCCTGGCCCGCAGCACCCGCGACCTACTGGACATTGCCGAGCG
CATCCAGGAGGCCGGCGCGGGCCTGCGTAGCCTGGCAGAGCCGTGGGCCGACACCACCACGCCGGCCGGC
CGCATGGTGTTGACCGTGTTCGCCGGCATTGCCGAGTTCGAGCGTTCCCTAATCATCGACCGCACCCGGA
GCGGGCGCGAGGCCGCCAAGGCCCGAGGCGTGAAGTTTGGCCCCCGCCCTACCCTCACCCCGGCACAGAT
CGCGCACGCCCGCGAGCTGATCGACCAGGAAGGCCGCACCGTGAAAGAGGCGGCTGCACTGCTTGGCGTG
CATCGCTCGACCCTGTACCGCGCACTTGAGCGCAGCGAGGAAGTGACGCCCACCGAGGCCAGGCGGCGCG
GTGCCTTCCGTGAGGACGCATTGACCGAGGCCGACGCCCTGGCGGCCGCCGAGAATGAACGCCAAGAGGA
ACAAGCATGAAACCGCACCAGGACGGCCAGGACGAACCGTTTTTCATTACCGAAGAGATCGAGGCGGAGA
TGATCGCGGCCGGGTACGTGTTCGAGCCGCCCGCGCACGGCTCAACCGTGCGGCTGCATGAAATCCTGGC
CGGTTTGTCTGATGCCAAGCTGGCGGCCTGGCCGGCCAGCTTGGCCGCTGAAGAAACCGAGCGCCGCCGT
CTAAAAAGGTGATGTGTATTTGAGTAAAACAGCTTGCGTCATGCGGTCGCTGCGTATATGATGCGATGAG
TAAATAAACAAATACGCAAGGGGAACGCATGAAGGTTATCGCTGTACTTAACCAGAAAGGCGGGTCAGGC
AAGACGACCATCGCAACCCATCTAGCCCGCGCCCTGCAACTCGCCGGGGCCGATGTTCTGTTAGTCGATT
CCGATCCCCAGGGCAGTGCCCGCGATTGGGCGGCCGTGCGGGAAGATCAACCGCTAACCGTTGTCGGCAT
CGACCGCCCGACGATTGACCGCGACGTGAAGGCCATCGGCCGGCGCGACTTCGTAGTGATCGACGGAGCG
CCCCAGGCGGCGGACTTGGCTGTGTCCGCGATCAAGGCAGCCGACTTCGTGCTGATTCCGGTGCAGCCAA
GCCCTTACGACATATGGGCCACCGCCGACCTGGTGGAGCTGGTTAAGCAGCGCATTGAGGTCACGGATGG
AAGGCTACAAGCGGCCTTTGTCGTGTCGCGGGCGATCAAAGGCACGCGCATCGGCGGTGAGGTTGCCGAG
GCGCTGGCCGGGTACGAGCTGCCCATTCTTGAGTCCCGTATCACGCAGCGCGTGAGCTACCCAGGCACTG
CCGCCGCCGGCACAACCGTTCTTGAATCAGAACCCGAGGGCGACGCTGCCCGCGAGGTCCAGGCGCTGGC
CGCTGAAATTAAATCAAAACTCATTTGAGTTAATGAGGTAAAGAGAAAATGAGCAAAAGCACAAACACGC
TAAGTGCCGGCCGTCCGAGCGCACGCAGCAGCAAGGCTGCAACGTTGGCCAGCCTGGCAGACACGCCAGC
CATGAAGCGGGTCAACTTTCAGTTGCCGGCGGAGGATCACACCAAGCTGAAGATGTACGCGGTACGCCAA
GGCAAGACCATTACCGAGCTGCTATCTGAATACATCGCGCAGCTACCAGAGTAAATGAGCAAATGAATAA
ATGAGTAGATGAATTTTAGCGGCTAAAGGAGGCGGCATGGAAAATCAAGAACAACCAGGCACCGACGCCG
TGGAATGCCCCATGTGTGGAGGAACGGGCGGTTGGCCAGGCGTAAGCGGCTGGGTTGCCTGCCGGCCCTG
CAATGGCACTGGAACCCCCAAGCCCGAGGAATCGGCGTGAGCGGTCGCAAACCATCCGGCCCGGTACAAA
TCGGCGCGGCGCTGGGTGATGACCTGGTGGAGAAGTTGAAGGCCGCGCAGGCCGCCCAGCGGCAACGCAT
CGAGGCAGAAGCACGCCCCGGTGAATCGTGGCAAGCGGCCGCTGATCGAATCCGCAAAGAATCCCGGCAA
CCGCCGGCAGCCGGTGCGCCGTCGATTAGGAAGCCGCCCAAGGGCGACGAGCAACCAGATTTTTTCGTTC
CGATGCTCTATGACGTGGGCACCCGCGATAGTCGCAGCATCATGGACGTGGCCGTTTTCCGTCTGTCGAA
GCGTGACCGACGAGCTGGCGAGGTGATCCGCTACGAGCTTCCAGACGGGCACGTAGAGGTTTCCGCAGGG
CCGGCCGGCATGGCCAGTGTGTGGGATTACGACCTGGTACTGATGGCGGTTTCCCATCTAACCGAATCCA
TGAACCGATACCGGGAAGGGAAGGGAGACAAGCCCGGCCGCGTGTTCCGTCCACACGTTGCGGACGTACT
CAAGTTCTGCCGGCGAGCCGATGGCGGAAAGCAGAAAGACGACCTGGTAGAAACCTGCATTCGGTTAAAC
ACCACGCACGTTGCCATGCAGCGTACGAAGAAGGCCAAGAACGGCCGCCTGGTGACGGTATCCGAGGGTG
AAGCCTTGATTAGCCGCTACAAGATCGTAAAGAGCGAAACCGGGCGGCCGGAGTACATCGAGATCGAGCT
AGCTGATTGGATGTACCGCGAGATCACAGAAGGCAAGAACCCGGACGTGCTGACGGTTCACCCCGATTAC
TTTTTGATCGATCCCGGCATCGGCCGTTTTCTCTACCGCCTGGCACGCCGCGCCGCAGGCAAGGCAGAAG
CCAGATGGTTGTTCAAGACGATCTACGAACGCAGTGGCAGCGCCGGAGAGTTCAAGAAGTTCTGTTTCAC
CGTGCGCAAGCTGATCGGGTCAAATGACCTGCCGGAGTACGATTTGAAGGAGGAGGCGGGGCAGGCTGGC
CCGATCCTAGTCATGCGCTACCGCAACCTGATCGAGGGCGAAGCATCCGCCGGTTCCTAATGTACGGAGC
AGATGCTAGGGCAAATTGCCCTAGCAGGGGAAAAAGGTCGAAAAGGCCTCTTTCCTGTGGATAGCACGTA
CATTGGGAACCCAAAGCCGTACATTGGGAACCGGAACCCGTACATTGGGAACCCAAAGCCGTACATTGGG
AACCGGTCACACATGTAAGTGACTGATATAAAAGAGAAAAAAGGCGATTTTTCCGCCTAAAACTCTTTAA
AACTTATTAAAACTCTTAAAACCCGCCTGGCCTGTGCATAACTGTCTGGCCAGCGCACAGCCCAAGAGCT
GCAAAAAGCGCCTACCCTTCGGTCGCTGCGCTCCCTACGCCCCGCCGCTTCGCGTCGGCCTATCGCGGCC
GCTGGCCGCTCAAAAATGGCTGGCCTACGGCCAGGCAATCTACCAGGGCGCGGACAAGCCGCGCCGTCGC
CACTCGACCGCCGGCGCCCACATCAAGGCACCCTGCCTCGCGCGTTTCGGTGATGACGGTGAAAACCTCT
GACACATGCAGCTCCCGGAAACGGTCACAGCTTGTCTGTAAGCGGATGCCGGGAGCAGACAAGCCCGTCA
GGGCGCGTCAGCGGGTGTTGGCGGGTGTCGGGGCGCAGCCATGACCCAGTCACGTAGCGATAGCGGAGTG
TATACTGGCTTAACTATGCGGCATCAGAGCAGATTGTACTGAGAGTGCACCATATGCGGTGTGAAATACC
GCACAGATGCGTAAGGAGAAAATACCGCATCAGGCCCTCTTCCGCTTCCTCGCTCACTGACTCGCTGCGC
TCGGTCGTTCGGCTGCGGCGAGCGGTATCAGCTCACTCAAAGGCGGTAATACGGTTATCCACAGAATCAG
GGGATAACGCAGGAAAGAACATGTGAGCAAAAGGCCAGCAAAAGGCCAGGAACCGTAAAAAGGCCGCGTT
GCTGGCGTTTTTCCATAGGCTCCGCCCCCCTGACGAGCATCACAAAAATCGACGCTCAAGTCAGAGGTGG
CGAAACCCGACAGGACTATAAAGATACCAGGCGTTTCCCCCTGGAAGCTCCCTCGTGCGCTCTCCTGTTC
CGACCCTGCCGCTTACCGGATACCTGTCCGCCTTTCTCCCTTCGGGAAGCGTGGCGCTTTCTCATAGCTC
ACGCTGTAGGTATCTCAGTTCGGTGTAGGTCGTTCGCTCCAAGCTGGGCTGTGTGCACGAACCCCCCGTT
CAGCCCGACCGCTGCGCCTTATCCGGTAACTATCGTCTTGAGTCCAACCCGGTAAGACACGACTTATCGC
CACTGGCAGCAGCCACTGGTAACAGGATTAGCAGAGCGAGGTAT
